>Addgene plasmid #159006 | pMSR:MSMEG_0234:Dendra | addgene full sequence | sequence record 315461 | Addgene NGS Result
TGATAGAGTTTGTCCTCCCTATCAGTGATAGATAGGCTTAAGGAGTAATACGACTCACTATAGGGAGAAG
GAGGCCATTATGACGGTTCAAGCAACTCGCGGCACCGCGGACGCGACCGGGAAGTCAGGCATCGACCTGA
CCCATGTCGATCCGCGGACCCGCCCCCAAGACGACCTGTTCGGCCACGTCAACGGGCGCTGGCTGACCGA
ATACGAGATCCCCGCGGACCGGGCCACCGACGGCGCGTTCCGCCTGCTCTACGACCGCGCCGAGGAGCAG
ATCCGCGATCTGATCACCGAGGCCGCCGCCTCAGGCGCGGCCGACGGCACCGACGAGCAGCGCATCGGCG
ACCTCTACGCGAGCTTCATGGACACCCAGACCATCGCCGAGCGTGGTCTGCAGCCGCTGCTCGACGAACT
GGCGTTGATCGACGCGGCCCCCGATGCCGACGCACTGGCGGCCGTGCTGGGCGGACTGCAGCGCACCGGC
GTCGGCGGCGGTGCCGGCGTGTACGTCGACACCGACTCGAAGAACTCGACGCGGTACCTGCTGCACATGG
GACAGTCCGGCATCGGCCTGCCCGACGAGTCGTACTTCCGCGACGAGCAGCACGCCGAGATCCTGGCCGG
CTACCCCGTGCACATCGCCAAGATGTTCGGCCTGATCTACGGCGGCGACCACACCGACACCGCCGCGCGC
ATCGTCGCGCTGGAGTCCAAGATCGCCGCCGCGCACTGGGACGTGGTCAAACGCCGCGACGCCGACCTGA
CCTACAACCTGCGCCGGTTCGCCGACCTGCCCGCCGAGGCCCCCGGCTTCGACTGGTCCGGGTGGGTCCA
GGGACTCGGCACCACGCCGGACACCGTGGCCGAGCTCGTGGTCCGCCAGCCCGACTACCTGACCGCGTTC
GCGGGGCTGTGGGCCTCGGAGGATCTGGAGGACTGGAAGGCGTGGGCGCGCTGGCGCGTCATCCACGCCC
GCGCCGGGCTGCTCACCGACGACCTGGTGGCCGAGGATTTCGCGTTCTACGGGCGCACCCTGTCGGGCAC
CGAGCAGATCCGCGACCGGTGGAAGCGCGCGGTGTCGGTGGTCGAGAACCTCATGGGTGACGCGCTCGGC
AAGCTCTATGTGCAGCGGCATTTCCCGCCGGAGGCCAAGGCGCGCATGGACGAACTGGTGGCCAACCTGC
GTGAGGCCTACCGGGTCAGCATCGACGAGCTGGACTGGATGACCCCGGAGACCAGGGCCAAGGCGCTGGC
GAAGCTGGACAAGTTCACGCCGAAGATCGGTTACCCGGCCCGCTGGCGCGACTACTCCGCGGTGGTGATC
AAGCGCGACGATCTGTACGGCAACTACCGCCGGGGCTACATCGTGAACTCCGACCGTGAGCTCGCCAAGC
TCGGTGGCCCCGTGGACCGCGACGAATGGTTCATGACGCCGCAGACCGTGAATGCCTACTACAACCCCGG
CATGAACGAAATCGTGTTCCCCGCAGCGATTCTGCAACCGCCGTTCTTCGACGCCGAGGCCGACGACGCG
GCCAACTACGGTGGCATCGGCGCGGTGATCGGTCACGAGATCGGGCACGGCTTCGACGATCAGGGTGCCA
AGTACGACGGCGACGGCAACCTCGTGGACTGGTGGACCGACGCCGACCGCACCGAATTCGGTGCTCGCAC
CAAGGCTTTGATCGAGCAGTACGAGCAGTTCACGCCGCGCGGGCTCGACCCGTCGCACCATGTCAACGGC
GCGTTCACCGTCGGCGAGAACATCGGTGACCTCGGCGGCCTGTCCATCGCGCTGCTCGCCTACAAGCTCT
CGCTGAAGGGCAAGGAGGCCCCCGTCATCGACGGCCTGACCGGTGTGCAGCGCGTGTTCTTCGGCTGGGC
GCAAGTGTGGCGCACCAAGTCCCGTGAGGCCGAGGCCATCCGGCGTCTGGCGGTCGATCCGCATTCGCCG
CCGGAGTTCCGGTGCAACGGCGTCGTCCGCAACATCGACGACTTCTACGAGGCGTTCGATGTCACCGAGA
ACGACGAGCTGTTCCTCGAACCCGAGCGTCGGGTCCGCATCTGGAACAAGCTTGGTGCGGCCGCGGGCAA
CACGCCTGGCATCAATCTGATCAAGGAGGACATGCGTGTCAAGGTGCATATGGAGGGCAACGTGAACGGT
CACGCCTTCGTGATCGAGGGGGAGGGTAAGGGTAAGCCTTACGAAGGGACCCAGACCGCCAACCTCACCG
TCAAGGAGGGCGCCCCTCTCCCATTCTCGTACGATATCCTCACTACCGCGGTGCATTACGGGAACCGCGT
GTTCACCAAGTACCCCGAGGATATCCCTGACTACTTCAAGCAGAGCTTCCCGGAGGGATACTCCTGGGAG
CGGACGATGACCTTCGAAGACAAGGGTATCTGTACGATCCGCAGCGACATCTCGCTGGAAGGGGACTGTT
TCTTCCAGAACGTCCGTTTCAAGGGGACCAACTTTCCGCCGAACGGCCCGGTCATGCAGAAGAAGACCCT
CAAGTGGGAGCCGAGCACGGAGAAGCTGCACGTTCGGGACGGCCTCCTGGTCGGCAACATCAACATGGCG
CTGCTGCTGGAAGGCGGCGGCCACTACCTATGCGACTTCAAGACCACGTACAAAGCGAAGAAGGTCGTCC
AGCTGCCCGACGCGCACTTCGTGGACCACCGCATCGAAATCCTGGGGAACGATTCGGACTACAACAAGGT
CAAGTTGTACGAGCACGCTGTGGCACGCTATAGCCCGCTCCCGTCGCAGGTCTGGTTCGAAGGCGGCGGC
GGGGAGAACCTGTATTTCCAGGACTACAAGGACGACGACGACAAGTGATTTAAATAACCCCTTGGGGCCT
CTAAACGGGTCTTGAGGGGTTTTTTGTTAACTAGCGTACGATCGAATTCCTGCAGCTCACGGTAACTGAT
GCCGTATTTGCAGTACCAGCGTACGGCCCACAGAATGATGTCACGCTGAAAATGCCGGCCTTTGAATGGG
TTCATGTGCAGCTCCATCAGCAAAAGGGGATGATAAGTTTATCACCACCGACTATTTGCAACAGTGCCGT
TGATCGTGCTATGATCGACTGATGTCATCAGCGGTGGAGTGCAATGTCGTGCAATACGAATGGCGAAAAG
CCGAGCTCATCGGTCAGCTTCTCAACCTTGGGGTTACCCCCGGCGGTGTGCTGCTGGTCCACAGCTCCTT
CCGTAGCGTCCGGCCCCTCGAAGATGGGCCACTTGGACTGATCGAGGCCCTGCGTGCTACGCTGGGTCCG
GGAGGGACGCTCGTCATGCCCTCGTGGTCAGGTCTGGACGACGAGCCGTTCGATCCTGCCACGTCGCCCG
TTACACCGGACCTTGGAGTTGTCTCTGACACATTCTGGCGCCTGCCAAATGTAAAGCGCAGCGCCCATCC
ATTTGCCTTTGCGGCAGCGGGGCCACAGGCAGAGCAGATCATCTCTGATCCATTGCCCCTGCCACCTTAC
TCGCCTGCAAGCCCGGTCGCCCGTGTCCATGAACTCGATGGGCAGGTACTTCTCCTCGGCGTGGGACACG
ATGCCAACACGACGCTGCATCTTGCCGAGTTGATGGCAAAGGTTCCCTATGGGGTGCCGAGACACTGCAC
CATTCTTCAGGATGGCAAGTTGGTACGCGTCGATTATCTCGAGAATGACCACTGCTGTGAGCGCTTTGCC
TTGGCGGACAGGTGGCTCAAGGAGAAGAGCCTTCAGAAGGAAGGTCCAGTCGGTCATGCCTTTGCTCGGT
TGATCCGCTCCCGCGACATTGTGGCGACAGCCCTGGGTCAACTGGGCCGAGATCCGTTGATCTTCCTGCA
TCCGCCAGAGGCGGGATGCGAAGAATGCGATGCCGCTCGCCAGTCGATTGGCTGAGCTCATGAGCGGAGA
ACGAGATGACGTTGGAGGGGCAAGGTCGCGCTGATTGCTGGGGCAACACGGGGGATCCACTAGTTCCATG
AGCGTCAGACCCCGTAGAAAAGATCAAAGGATCTTCTTGAGATCCTTTTTTTCTGCGCGTAATCTGCTGC
TTGCAAACAAAAAAACCACCGCTACCAGCGGTGGTTTGTTTGCCGGATCAAGAGCTACCAACTCTTTTTC
CGAAGGTAACTGGCTTCAGCAGAGCGCAGATACCAAATACTGTCCTTCTAGTGTAGCCGTAGTTAGGCCA
CCACTTCAAGAACTCTGTAGCACCGCCTACATACCTCGCTCTGCTAATCCTGTTACCAGTGGCTGCTGCC
AGTGGCGATAAGTCGTGTCTTACCGGGTTGGACTCAAGACGATAGTTACCGGATAAGGCGCAGCGGTCGG
GCTGAACGGGGGGTTCGTGCACACAGCCCAGCTTGGAGCGAACGACCTACACCGAACTGAGATACCTACA
GCGTGAGCTATGAGAAAGCGCCACGCTTCCCGAGGGGAGAAAGGCGGACAGGTATCCGGTAAGCGGCAGG
GTCGGAACAGGAGAGCGCACGAGGGAGCTTCCAGGGGGAAACGCCTGGTATCTTTATAGTCCTGTCGGGT
TTCGCCACCTCTGACTTGAGCGTCGATTTTTGTGATGCTCGTCAGGGGGGCGGAGCCTATGGAAAAACGC
CAGCAACGCGGCCTTTTTACGGTTCCTGGCCTTTTGCTGGCCTTTTGCTCACATGTTCTTTCCTGCGTTA
TCCCCTGATTCTGTGGATAACCGTATTACCGCCTTTGAGTGAGCTGATACCGCTCGCCGCAGCCGAACGA
CCGAGCGCAACGCGTGCGGCCGCGGTACCCGGGGATCCTCTAGAGTCGACCACCAAGGGCACCATCTCTG
CTTGGGCCACCCCGTTGGCCGCAGCCAGCTCGCTGAGAGCCGTGAACGACAGGGCGAACGCCAGCCCGCC
GACGGCGAGGGTTCCGACCGCTGCAACTCCCGGTGCAACCTTGTCCCGGTCTATTCTCTTCACTGCACCA
GCTCCAATCTGGTGTGAATGCCCCTCGTCTGTTCGCGCAGGCGGGGGGCTCTATTCGTTTGTCAGCATCG
AAAGTAGCCAGATCAGGGATGCGTTGCAACCGCGTATGCCCAGGTCAGAAGAGTCGCACAAGAGTTGCAG
ACCCCTGGAAAGAAAAATGGCCAGAGGGCGAAAACACCCTCTGACCAGCGGAGCGGGCGACGGGAATCGA
ACCCGCGTAGCTAGTTTGGAAGAATGGGTGTCTGCCGACCACATATGGGCCGGTCAAGATAGGTTTTTAC
CCCCTCTCGGCTGCATCCTCTAAGTGGAAAGAAATTGCAGGTCGTAGAAGCGCGTTGAAGCCTGAGAGTT
GCACAGGAGTTGCAACCCGGTAGCCTTGTTCACGACGAGAGGAGACCTAGTTGGCACGTCGCGGATGGGG
ATCGCTGAAGACTCAGCGCAGCGGGAGGATCCAAGCCTCATACGTCAACCCGCAGGACGGTGTGAGGTAC
TACGCGCTGCAGACCTACGACAACAAGATGGACGCCGAAGCCTGGCTCGCGGGCGAGAAGCGGCTCATCG
AGATGGAGACCTGGACCCCTCCACAGGACCGGGCGAAGAAGGCAGCCGCCAGCGCCATCACGCTGGAGGA
GTACACCCGGAAGTGGCTCGTGGAGCGCGACCTCGCAGACGGCACCAGGGATCTGTACAGCGGGCACGCG
GAGCGCCGCATCTACCCGGTGCTAGGTGAAGTGGCGGTCACAGAGATGACGCCAGCTCTGGTGCGTGCGT
GGTGGGCCGGGATGGGTAGGAAGCACCCGACTGCCCGCCGGCATGCCTACAACGTCCTCCGGGCGGTGAT
GAACACAGCGGTCGAGGACAAGCTGATCGCAGAGAACCCGTGCCGGATCGAGCAGAAGGCAGCCGATGAG
CGCGACGTAGAGGCGCTGACGCCTGAGGAGCTGGACATCGTCGCCGCTGAGATCTTCGAGCACTACCGGA
TCGCGGCATACATCCTGGCGTGGACGAGCCTCCGGTTCGGAGAGCTGATCGAGCTTCGCCGCAAGGACAT
CGTGGACGACGGCATGACGATGAAGCTCCGGGTGCGCCGTGGCGCTTCCCGCGTGGGGAACAAGATCGTC
GTTGGCAACGCCAAGACCGTCCGGTCGAAGCGTCCTGTGACGGTTCCGCCTCACGTCGCGGAGATGATCC
GAGCGCACATGAAGGACCGTACGAAGATGAACAAGGGCCCCGAGGCATTCCTGGTGACCACGACGCAGGG
CAACCGGCTGTCGAAGTCCGCGTTCACCAAGTCGCTGAAGCGTGGCTACGCCAAGATCGGTCGGCCGGAA
CTCCGCATCCACGACCTCCGCGCTGTCGGCGCTACGTTCGCCGCTCAGGCAGGTGCGACGACCAAGGAGC
TGATGGCCCGTCTCGGTCACACGACTCCTAGGATGGCGATGAAGTACCAGATGGCGTCTGAGGCCCGCGA
CGAGGCTATCGCTGAGGCGATGTCCAAGCTGGCCAAGACCTCCTGAAACGCAAAAAGCCCCCCTCCCAAG
GACACTGAGTCCTAAAGAGGGGGGTTTCTTGTCAGTACGCGAAGAACCACGCCTGGCCGCGAGCGCCAGC
ACCGCCGCTCTGTGCGGAGACCTGGGCACCAGCCCCGCCGCCGCCAGGAGCATTGCCGTTCCCGCCAGAA
ATCTAGACGGTGACCACAACGCGCCCGCTTTGATCGGGGACGTCGAAATATTGGATCGTCGGCACCGTCA
CGGCCGTGGGAGGCGGCACGATCCGCGACGTGATGATCGGCCGCATCCCCACGGTGCTGCGCAGTGAGCT
CTACGCCATCCCGGCGTTGATCTGTGCGTTCGCACGCACAGGCCCGGTGTGAGAAGGGTCTCTGACGAGC
GGGAGAACTCCCTATCAG
Features (pLannotate 1.2.2; 14 found; start..end, strand, type, name):
     15..32      +  promoter       tight TRE promoter (fragment): Tet-responsive promoter PTight, consisting of seven tet operator sequences followed by the minimal CMV promoter
     46..64      +  promoter       T7 promoter: promoter for bacteriophage T7 RNA polymerase
    367..383     +  CDS            gag (truncated) (fragment): truncated Moloney murine leukemia virus (MMLV) gag gene lacking the start codon
   2099..2785    +  CDS            Dendra2: Dendra2 is a photoconvertible green fluorescent protein published in 2006, derived from Dendronephthya sp.. It has high acid sensitivity.
   2825..2845    +  CDS            FLAG (fragment): FLAG® epitope tag, followed by an enterokinase cleavage site
   2854..2896    +  terminator     T7 terminator (fragment): transcription terminator for bacteriophage T7 RNA polymerase
   3102..3902    +  CDS            ApmR: aminoglycoside 3-N-acetyltransferase type IV ; aac(3)IV; confers resistance to apramycin (Paget and Davies, 1996)
   3969..3986    -  misc_feature   MCS (fragment): pBluescript multiple cloning site
   4027..4615    +  rep_origin     ori: high-copy-number ColE1/pMB1/pBR322/pUC origin of replication
   4783..4811    +  misc_feature   MCS (fragment): pUC18/19 multiple cloning site
   5371..6483    +  CDS            33: VINT_BPML5 - Also known as int. Protein inferred from homology: Swiss-Prot protein existence level 3. Integrase is necessary for integration of the phage into the host genome by site-specific recombination. From Mycobacterium phage L5 (Mycobacteriophage L5).
   6545..6649    -  CDS            32 (fragment): VG32_BPML5 - Protein predicted: Swiss-Prot protein existence level 4. From Mycobacterium phage L5 (Mycobacteriophage L5).
   6705..6809    +  CDS            Y4104_STRCO (fragment): Protein inferred from homology: Swiss-Prot protein existence level 3. From Streptomyces coelicolor (strain ATCC BAA-471 / A3(2) / M145).
   6867..8       +  promoter       tight TRE promoter (fragment) (across the origin): Tet-responsive promoter PTight, consisting of seven tet operator sequences followed by the minimal CMV promoter
