[The description below was written by a language model from this plasmid's Addgene catalogue record and pLannotate feature annotations shown in this document.]
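Description:
pMSR:MSMEG_0234:Dendra is a 6.9 kb bacterial shuttle construct built on the pMSR:Dendra backbone. It is catalogued both as a bacterial expression plasmid and as an integrating mycobacterial expression vector that targets the L5 attachment site. In E. coli it replicates from a high-copy ColE1/pUC-type origin and is selected with apramycin through the aac(3)IV acetyltransferase gene. The feature table shows no mycobacterial replication origin. Instead the plasmid carries the mycobacteriophage L5 integrase gene with adjacent phage-derived sequence, which allows site-specific, single-copy insertion into the mycobacterial chromosome.

The payload is the Mycobacterium smegmatis open reading frame MSMEG_0234, inserted by ligation-independent cloning. Its C terminus is fused through a Gly-Ala linker to the green-to-red photoconvertible fluorescent protein Dendra2, followed by a single FLAG epitope. The insert itself is not annotated in the feature table and presumably lies in the unannotated stretch upstream of Dendra2; the record does not state its function. The listed promoter is pmycTetO, a mycobacterial promoter carrying tet operators. The short hits labelled "tight TRE promoter" most likely reflect these operator sequences rather than a mammalian promoter, and the very short MMLV gag match is probably also spurious. A T7 promoter lies just downstream of the operators and a partial T7 terminator follows the FLAG tag, matching the stated purpose of T7-driven expression of the fusion in E. coli.

The plasmid belongs to a systematic M. smegmatis gene resource. The tags suit localisation imaging and FLAG-based detection or purification of the encoded protein, in E. coli or after integration in mycobacteria.
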