Addgene plasmid #159006: pMSR:MSMEG_0234:Dendra
Purpose: T7 expression of C-term fluorescent fusion in E. coli
Depositing lab: Keith Derbyshire & Joseph Wade. Depositing organization: Wadsworth Center, New York State Department of Health. Publication: A Mycobacterial Systems Resource for the Research Community. Judd JA, Canestrari J, Clark R, Joseph A, Lapierre P, Lasek-Nesselquist E, Mir M, Palumbo M, Smith C, Stone M, Upadhyay A, Wirth SE, Dedrick RM, Meier CG, Russell DA, Dills A, Dove E, Kester J, Wolf ID, Zhu J, Rubin ER, Fortune S, Hatfull GF, Gray TA, Wade JT, Derbyshire KM. mBio. 2021 Mar 2;12(2). pii: mBio.02401-20. doi: 10.1128/mBio.02401-20. PubMed 33653882.
Backbone
  Vector backbone: pMSR:Dendra
  Vector type: Bacterial Expression ; Integrating Mycobacterial Expression Vector attL5
Growth in bacteria
  Bacterial resistance: Apramycin, 25 μg/mL
  Growth temperature: 37°C
  Growth strain: DH5alpha
  Copy number: High Copy
Gene/Insert
  Gene/Insert name: MSMEG_0234
  Species: M. smegmatis
  Promoter: pmycTetO
  Tag / fusion protein: Gly-Ala Linker/Dendra2/1x Flag Tag (C terminal on insert)
  Cloning method: Ligation Independent Cloning
  Sequencing primers: 5′ TGATAGAGTTTGTCCTCCCTATCAG; 3′ TCCATATGCACCTTGACACG
Terms and licenses: Academic/Nonprofit Terms; Industry Terms: Not Available to Industry
Depositor comments: NCBI reference sequence: CP000480.1. 5' cloning site: Ase1, destroyed during cloning. 3' cloning site: HindIII, not destroyed during cloning
How to cite: pMSR:MSMEG_0234:Dendra was a gift from Keith Derbyshire & Joseph Wade (Addgene plasmid # 159006 ; http://n2t.net/addgene:159006 ; RRID:Addgene_159006)
