>Addgene plasmid #159006 | pMSR:MSMEG_0234:Dendra | depositor partial sequence | sequence record 306948 | insert sequence
ATGACGGTTCAAGCAACTCGCGGCACCGCGGACGCGACCGGGAAGTCAGGCATCGACCTGACCCATGTCG
ATCCGCGGACCCGCCCCCAAGACGACCTGTTCGGCCACGTCAACGGGCGCTGGCTGACCGAATACGAGAT
CCCCGCGGACCGGGCCACCGACGGCGCGTTCCGCCTGCTCTACGACCGCGCCGAGGAGCAGATCCGCGAT
CTGATCACCGAGGCCGCCGCCTCAGGCGCGGCCGACGGCACCGACGAGCAGCGCATCGGCGACCTCTACG
CGAGCTTCATGGACACCCAGACCATCGCCGAGCGTGGTCTGCAGCCGCTGCTCGACGAACTGGCGTTGAT
CGACGCGGCCCCCGATGCCGACGCACTGGCGGCCGTGCTGGGCGGACTGCAGCGCACCGGCGTCGGCGGC
GGTGCCGGCGTGTACGTCGACACCGACTCGAAGAACTCGACGCGGTACCTGCTGCACATGGGACAGTCCG
GCATCGGCCTGCCCGACGAGTCGTACTTCCGCGACGAGCAGCACGCCGAGATCCTGGCCGGCTACCCCGT
GCACATCGCCAAGATGTTCGGCCTGATCTACGGCGGCGACCACACCGACACCGCCGCGCGCATCGTCGCG
CTGGAGTCCAAGATCGCCGCCGCGCACTGGGACGTGGTCAAACGCCGCGACGCCGACCTGACCTACAACC
TGCGCCGGTTCGCCGACCTGCCCGCCGAGGCCCCCGGCTTCGACTGGTCCGGGTGGGTCCAGGGACTCGG
CACCACGCCGGACACCGTGGCCGAGCTCGTGGTCCGCCAGCCCGACTACCTGACCGCGTTCGCGGGGCTG
TGGGCCTCGGAGGATCTGGAGGACTGGAAGGCGTGGGCGCGCTGGCGCGTCATCCACGCCCGCGCCGGGC
TGCTCACCGACGACCTGGTGGCCGAGGATTTCGCGTTCTACGGGCGCACCCTGTCGGGCACCGAGCAGAT
CCGCGACCGGTGGAAGCGCGCGGTGTCGGTGGTCGAGAACCTCATGGGTGACGCGCTCGGCAAGCTCTAT
GTGCAGCGGCATTTCCCGCCGGAGGCCAAGGCGCGCATGGACGAACTGGTGGCCAACCTGCGTGAGGCCT
ACCGGGTCAGCATCGACGAGCTGGACTGGATGACCCCGGAGACCAGGGCCAAGGCGCTGGCGAAGCTGGA
CAAGTTCACGCCGAAGATCGGTTACCCGGCCCGCTGGCGCGACTACTCCGCGGTGGTGATCAAGCGCGAC
GATCTGTACGGCAACTACCGCCGGGGCTACATCGTGAACTCCGACCGTGAGCTCGCCAAGCTCGGTGGCC
CCGTGGACCGCGACGAATGGTTCATGACGCCGCAGACCGTGAATGCCTACTACAACCCCGGCATGAACGA
AATCGTGTTCCCCGCAGCGATTCTGCAACCGCCGTTCTTCGACGCCGAGGCCGACGACGCGGCCAACTAC
GGTGGCATCGGCGCGGTGATCGGTCACGAGATCGGGCACGGCTTCGACGATCAGGGTGCCAAGTACGACG
GCGACGGCAACCTCGTGGACTGGTGGACCGACGCCGACCGCACCGAATTCGGTGCTCGCACCAAGGCTTT
GATCGAGCAGTACGAGCAGTTCACGCCGCGCGGGCTCGACCCGTCGCACCATGTCAACGGCGCGTTCACC
GTCGGCGAGAACATCGGTGACCTCGGCGGCCTGTCCATCGCGCTGCTCGCCTACAAGCTCTCGCTGAAGG
GCAAGGAGGCCCCCGTCATCGACGGCCTGACCGGTGTGCAGCGCGTGTTCTTCGGCTGGGCGCAAGTGTG
GCGCACCAAGTCCCGTGAGGCCGAGGCCATCCGGCGTCTGGCGGTCGATCCGCATTCGCCGCCGGAGTTC
CGGTGCAACGGCGTCGTCCGCAACATCGACGACTTCTACGAGGCGTTCGATGTCACCGAGAACGACGAGC
TGTTCCTCGAACCCGAGCGTCGGGTCCGCATCTGGAAC
